>Addgene plasmid #26633 | pLJM1 Flag Raptor | addgene full sequence | sequence record 148203 | Addgene NGS Result
AGCGCCCAATACGCAAACCGCCTCTCCCCGCGCGTTGGCCGATTCATTAATGCAGCTGGCACGACAGGTT
TCCCGACTGGAAAGCGGGCAGTGAGCGCAACGCAATTAATGTGAGTTAGCTCACTCATTAGGCACCCCAG
GCTTTACACTTTATGCTTCCGGCTCGTATGTTGTGTGGAATTGTGAGCGGATAACAATTTCACACAGGAA
ACAGCTATGACCATGATTACGCCAAGCGCGCAATTAACCCTCACTAAAGGGAACAAAAGCTGGAGCTGCA
AGCTTAATGTAGTCTTATGCAATACTCTTGTAGTCTTGCAACATGGTAACGATGAGTTAGCAACATGCCT
TACAAGGAGAGAAAAAGCACCGTGCATGCCGATTGGTGGAAGTAAGGTGGTACGATCGTGCCTTATTAGG
AAGGCAACAGACGGGTCTGACATGGATTGGACGAACCACTGAATTGCCGCATTGCAGAGATATTGTATTT
AAGTGCCTAGCTCGATACATAAACGGGTCTCTCTGGTTAGACCAGATCTGAGCCTGGGAGCTCTCTGGCT
AACTAGGGAACCCACTGCTTAAGCCTCAATAAAGCTTGCCTTGAGTGCTTCAAGTAGTGTGTGCCCGTCT
GTTGTGTGACTCTGGTAACTAGAGATCCCTCAGACCCTTTTAGTCAGTGTGGAAAATCTCTAGCAGTGGC
GCCCGAACAGGGACTTGAAAGCGAAAGGGAAACCAGAGGAGCTCTCTCGACGCAGGACTCGGCTTGCTGA
AGCGCGCACGGCAAGAGGCGAGGGGCGGCGACTGGTGAGTACGCCAAAAATTTTGACTAGCGGAGGCTAG
AAGGAGAGAGATGGGTGCGAGAGCGTCAGTATTAAGCGGGGGAGAATTAGATCGCGATGGGAAAAAATTC
GGTTAAGGCCAGGGGGAAAGAAAAAATATAAATTAAAACATATAGTATGGGCAAGCAGGGAGCTAGAACG
ATTCGCAGTTAATCCTGGCCTGTTAGAAACATCAGAAGGCTGTAGACAAATACTGGGACAGCTACAACCA
TCCCTTCAGACAGGATCAGAAGAACTTAGATCATTATATAATACAGTAGCAACCCTCTATTGTGTGCATC
AAAGGATAGAGATAAAAGACACCAAGGAAGCTTTAGACAAGATAGAGGAAGAGCAAAACAAAAGTAAGAC
CACCGCACAGCAAGCGGCCGCTGATCTTCAGACCTGGAGGAGGAGATATGAGGGACAATTGGAGAAGTGA
ATTATATAAATATAAAGTAGTAAAAATTGAACCATTAGGAGTAGCACCCACCAAGGCAAAGAGAAGAGTG
GTGCAGAGAGAAAAAAGAGCAGTGGGAATAGGAGCTTTGTTCCTTGGGTTCTTGGGAGCAGCAGGAAGCA
CTATGGGCGCAGCGTCAATGACGCTGACGGTACAGGCCAGACAATTATTGTCTGGTATAGTGCAGCAGCA
GAACAATTTGCTGAGGGCTATTGAGGCGCAACAGCATCTGTTGCAACTCACAGTCTGGGGCATCAAGCAG
CTCCAGGCAAGAATCCTGGCTGTGGAAAGATACCTAAAGGATCAACAGCTCCTGGGGATTTGGGGTTGCT
CTGGAAAACTCATTTGCACCACTGCTGTGCCTTGGAATGCTAGTTGGAGTAATAAATCTCTGGAACAGAT
TTGGAATCACACGACCTGGATGGAGTGGGACAGAGAAATTAACAATTACACAAGCTTAATACACTCCTTA
ATTGAAGAATCGCAAAACCAGCAAGAAAAGAATGAACAAGAATTATTGGAATTAGATAAATGGGCAAGTT
TGTGGAATTGGTTTAACATAACAAATTGGCTGTGGTATATAAAATTATTCATAATGATAGTAGGAGGCTT
GGTAGGTTTAAGAATAGTTTTTGCTGTACTTTCTATAGTGAATAGAGTTAGGCAGGGATATTCACCATTA
TCGTTTCAGACCCACCTCCCAACCCCGAGGGGACCCGACAGGCCCGAAGGAATAGAAGAAGAAGGTGGAG
AGAGAGACAGAGACAGATCCATTCGATTAGTGAACGGATCTCGACGGTATCGATCACGAGACTAGCCTCG
AGCGGCCGCCCCCTTCACCGAGGGCCTATTTCCCATGATTCCTTCATATTTGCATATACGATACAAGGCT
GTTAGAGAGATAATTGGAATTAATTTGACTGTAAACACAAAGATATTAGTACAAAATACGTGACGTAGAA
AGTAATAATTTCTTGGGTAGTTTGCAGTTTTAAAATTATGTTTTAAAATGGACTATCATATGCCAAGTAC
GCCCCCTATTGACGTCAATGACGGTAAATGGCCCGCCTGGCATTATGCCCAGTACATGACCTTATGGGAC
TTTCCTACTTGGCAGTACATCTACGTATTAGTCATCGCTATTACCATGGTGATGCGGTTTTGGCAGTACA
TCAATGGGCGTGGATAGCGGTTTGACTCACGGGGATTTCCAAGTCTCCACCCCATTGACGTCAATGGGAG
TTTGTTTTGGCACCAAAATCAACGGGACTTTCCAAAATGTCGTAACAACTCCGCCCCATTGACGCAAATG
GGCGGTAGGCGTGTACGGTGGGAGGTCTATATAAGCAGAGCTGGTTTAGTGAACCGTCAGATCCGCTAGC
GCTACCGGTATGGACTACAAGGATGACGATGACAAGGGTGGTGGTGGTGGTGCGTCGACTATGGAGTCCG
AAATGCTGCAATCGCCTCTTCTGGGCCTGGGGGAGGAAGATGAGGCTGATCTTACAGACTGGAACCTACC
TTTGGCTTTTATGAAAAAGAGGCACTGTGAGAAAATTGAAGGCTCCAAATCCTTAGCTCAGAGCTGGAGG
ATGAAGGATCGGATGAAGACAGTCAGTGTTGCCTTAGTTTTGTGCCTGAATGTTGGTGTGGACCCTCCCG
ATGTGGTGAAGACCACGCCCTGTGCACGCTTGGAATGCTGGATCGATCCTCTGTCGATGGGTCCTCAGAA
AGCTCTGGAAACCATCGGTGCAAATTTACAGAAGCAGTACGAGAACTGGCAGCCAAGGGCCCGGTACAAG
CAGAGCCTTGACCCAACTGTGGATGAAGTCAAGAAGCTCTGCACGTCCTTACGTCGCAACGCCAAGGAGG
AGCGAGTCCTCTTTCACTACAATGGCCACGGGGTGCCCCGGCCCACAGTCAACGGGGAGGTCTGGGTCTT
CAACAAGAACTACACGCAGTACATCCCTCTGTCCATATATGACCTGCAGACGTGGATGGGCAGCCCGTCG
ATCTTCGTCTACGACTGCTCCAATGCTGGCTTGATCGTCAAGTCCTTCAAGCAGTTCGCACTACAGCGGG
AGCAGGAGCTGGAGGTAGCTGCAATCAACCCAAATCACCCTCTTGCTCAGATGCCTTTGCCTCCGTCGAT
GAAAAACTGCATCCAGCTGGCAGCCTGCGAGGCCACCGAGCTGCTGCCCATGATCCCCGACCTCCCGGCT
GACCTATTCACCTCCTGCCTCACCACCCCCATCAAGATCGCCCTGCGCTGGTTTTGCATGCAGAAATGTG
TCAGTCTGGTGCCTGGCGTCACACTGGATTTGATAGAAAAGATCCCTGGCCGCCTGAACGACAGGAGGAC
GCCCCTGGGTGAACTGAACTGGATCTTCACAGCCATCACAGACACCATCGCGTGGAACGTGCTCCCCCGG
GATCTCTTCCAAAAGCTCTTCAGACAGGACTTGCTGGTGGCTAGTCTGTTTCGAAATTTTTTATTGGCGG
AAAGGATTATGAGGTCGTATAACTGCACTCCCGTCAGCAGCCCGCGTCTGCCGCCCACGTACATGCACGC
CATGTGGCAAGCCTGGGACCTGGCTGTTGACATCTGTCTGTCTCAGCTGCCGACGATCATCGAGGAAGGC
ACTGCGTTTCGGCACAGCCCGTTCTTCGCCGAGCAGCTGACCGCATTCCAGGTGTGGCTCACCATGGGCG
TGGAGAACCGAAACCCACCCGAACAGCTGCCCATCGTCCTGCAGGTGCTGTTAAGCCAAGTGCACCGGCT
GAGAGCATTGGACTTGCTTGGAAGATTTTTGGACCTGGGTCCCTGGGCAGTGAGCCTGGCCTTGTCTGTC
GGCATCTTCCCCTACGTGCTGAAGCTGCTCCAGAGCTCGGCCCGAGAGCTGCGGCCACTTCTCGTTTTCA
TCTGGGCCAAGATCCTCGCAGTGGACAGCTCGTGCCAGGCGGACCTCGTGAAGGACAACGGCCACAAGTA
CTTCCTGTCGGTCCTGGCGGACCCCTACATGCCAGCTGAACACCGGACCATGACGGCTTTCATTCTCGCC
GTGATCGTCAACAGCTATCACACGGGGCAGGAAGCCTGCCTTCAGGGAAACCTCATTGCCATCTGCCTGG
AGCAGCTCAACGACCCGCACCCCTTGCTGCGCCAGTGGGTGGCCATCTGCCTCGGCAGGATCTGGCAGAA
CTTCGACTCGGCGAGGTGGTGCGGCGTGAGGGACAGCGCTCATGAGAAGCTCTACAGCCTCCTCTCCGAC
CCCATTCCCGAGGTCCGCTGCGCAGCGGTCTTCGCCCTTGGCACGTTCGTGGGCAACTCTGCAGAGAGGA
CGGACCACTCCACCACCATCGACCACAACGTGGCCATGATGCTGGCCCAGCTGGTCAGCGACGGGAGCCC
CATGGTCCGGAAGGAGCTGGTGGTGGCTCTGAGTCATCTTGTGGTTCAGTATGAAAGCAATTTCTGCACC
GTGGCCCTGCAGTTCATAGAAGAGGAAAAGAACTACGCCTTGCCTTCTCCAGCAACCACAGAGGGAGGGA
GTTTGACCCCAGTGCGAGACAGCCCGTGCACCCCCAGACTTCGTTCTGTGAGCTCCTATGGAAACATCCG
TGCTGTCGCCACAGCCAGGAGCCTCAACAAATCTTTGCAGAACCTGAGTTTGACAGAGGAATCTGGTGGC
GCGGTGGCGTTCTCCCCCGGAAACCTCAGCACCAGCAGCAGCGCCAGCAGCACCCTGGGCAGCCCCGAGA
ATGAGGAGCATATCCTGTCCTTCGAGACCATCGACAAGATGCGCCGCGCCAGCTCCTACTCCTCCCTCAA
CTCCCTCATCGGAGTTTCCTTTAACAGTGTTTACACTCAGATTTGGAGAGTCCTGCTGCACCTGGCTGCT
GACCCCTATCCAGAGGTCTCGGACGTGGCCATGAAAGTACTCAACAGCATCGCCTACAAGGCCACCGTGA
ACGCCCGGCCGCAGCGCGTCCTGGACACCTCCTCCCTCACGCAGTCGGCCCCCGCCAGCCCCACCAACAA
GGGCGTGCACATCCACCAGGCGGGGGGCTCCCCTCCGGCGTCCAGCACCAGCAGCTCCAGCCTGACCAAC
GATGTGGCCAAGCAGCCGGTCAGCCGAGACTTGCCTTCTGGCCGGCCGGGCACCACAGGCCCCGCTGGGG
CGCAGTACACCCCTCACTCCCACCAGTTCCCCCGGACACGGAAGATGTTCGACAAGGGCCCAGAGCAGAC
TGCGGACGACGCGGACGATGCTGCTGGACACAAAAGTTTCATCTCCGCCACGGTGCAGACGGGGTTCTGC
GACTGGAGCGCCCGCTATTTTGCCCAGCCCGTCATGAAGATCCCAGAAGAGCACGACCTGGAGAGTCAGA
TCCGCAAGGAGCGGGAGTGGCGGTTCCTGCGAAACAGCCGTGTCAGGAGGCAGGCCCAGCAAGTCATTCA
GAAGGGCATTACGAGATTGGACGACCAAATATTTCTGAACAGGAACCCCGGCGTCCCCTCTGTGGTGAAA
TTCCACCCCTTCACGCCGTGCATCGCTGTAGCCGACAAGGACAGCATCTGCTTTTGGGACTGGGAGAAAG
GGGAGAAGCTGGATTATTTCCACAATGGGAACCCTCGGTACACGAGGGTCACTGCCATGGAGTATCTGAA
TGGCCAGGACTGCTCGCTTCTGCTGACGGCCACAGACGATGGTGCCATCAGGGTCTGGAAGAATTTTGCT
GATTTGGAAAAGAACCCAGAGATGGTGACCGCGTGGCAGGGGCTCTCGGACATGCTGCCAACGACGCGAG
GAGCTGGGATGGTGGTGGACTGGGAGCAGGAGACCGGCCTCCTCATGAGCTCAGGAGACGTGCGGATCGT
CCGGATCTGGGACACAGACCGTGAGATGAAGGTGCAGGACATCCCTACGGGCGCAGACAGCTGTGTGACG
AGTCTGTCCTGTGATTCCCACCGCTCACTCATCGTGGCTGGCCTCGGTGACGGCTCCATCCGCGTCTACG
ACAGAAGGATGGCACTCAGCGAATGCCGCGTCATGACGTACCGGGAGCACACAGCCTGGGTGGTGAAGGC
CTCCCTGCAGAAGCGTCCCGACGGCCACATCGTGAGTGTGAGCGTCAATGGAGATGTGCGCATCTTTGAT
CCCCGGATGCCTGAGTCGGTAAATGTGCTTCAGATCGTGAAGGGGCTGACGGCCCTGGACATCCACCCCC
AGGCGGACCTGATCGCATGTGGCTCCGTCAATCAGTTCACCGCCATCTACAACAGCAGCGGAGAGCTCAT
CAACAACATCAAGTACTACGACGGCTTCATGGGCCAGCGGGTCGGCGCCATCAGCTGCCTGGCCTTCCAC
CCGCACTGGCCTCACCTGGCCGTGGGAAGCAACGACTACTACATCTCCGTGTACTCGGTGGAGAAGCGTG
TCAGATAGGATATCTTCGAATTCTCGACCTCGAGACAAATGGCAGTATTCATCCACAATTTTAAAAGAAA
AGGGGGGATTGGGGGGTACAGTGCAGGGGAAAGAATAGTAGACATAATAGCAACAGACATACAAACTAAA
GAATTACAAAAACAAATTACAAAAATTCAAAATTTTCGGGTTTATTACAGGGACAGCAGAGATCCACTTT
GGCCGCGGCTCGAGGGGGTTGGGGTTGCGCCTTTTCCAAGGCAGCCCTGGGTTTGCGCAGGGACGCGGCT
GCTCTGGGCGTGGTTCCGGGAAACGCAGCGGCGCCGACCCTGGGTCTCGCACATTCTTCACGTCCGTTCG
CAGCGTCACCCGGATCTTCGCCGCTACCCTTGTGGGCCCCCCGGCGACGCTTCCTGCTCCGCCCCTAAGT
CGGGAAGGTTCCTTGCGGTTCGCGGCGTGCCGGACGTGACAAACGGAAGCCGCACGTCTCACTAGTACCC
TCGCAGACGGACAGCGCCAGGGAGCAATGGCAGCGCGCCGACCGCGATGGGCTGTGGCCAATAGCGGCTG
CTCAGCAGGGCGCGCCGAGAGCAGCGGCCGGGAAGGGGCGGTGCGGGAGGCGGGGTGTGGGGCGGTAGTG
TGGGCCCTGTTCCTGCCCGCGCGGTGTTCCGCATTCTGCAAGCCTCCGGAGCGCACGTCGGCAGTCGGCT
CCCTCGTTGACCGAATCACCGACCTCTCTCCCCAGGGGGATCCACCGGAGCTTACCATGACCGAGTACAA
GCCCACGGTGCGCCTCGCCACCCGCGACGACGTCCCCAGGGCCGTACGCACCCTCGCCGCCGCGTTCGCC
GACTACCCCGCCACGCGCCACACCGTCGATCCGGACCGCCACATCGAGCGGGTCACCGAGCTGCAAGAAC
TCTTCCTCACGCGCGTCGGGCTCGACATCGGCAAGGTGTGGGTCGCGGACGACGGCGCCGCGGTGGCGGT
CTGGACCACGCCGGAGAGCGTCGAAGCGGGGGCGGTGTTCGCCGAGATCGGCCCGCGCATGGCCGAGTTG
AGCGGTTCCCGGCTGGCCGCGCAGCAACAGATGGAAGGCCTCCTGGCGCCGCACCGGCCCAAGGAGCCCG
CGTGGTTCCTGGCCACCGTCGGCGTCTCGCCCGACCACCAGGGCAAGGGTCTGGGCAGCGCCGTCGTGCT
CCCCGGAGTGGAGGCGGCCGAGCGCGCCGGGGTGCCCGCCTTCCTGGAGACCTCCGCGCCCCGCAACCTC
CCCTTCTACGAGCGGCTCGGCTTCACCGTCACCGCCGACGTCGAGGTGCCCGAAGGACCGCGCACCTGGT
GCATGACCCGCAAGCCCGGTGCCTGACGCCCGCCCCACGACCCGCAGCGCCCGACCGAAAGGAGCGCACG
ACCCCATGCATCGGTACCTTTAAGACCAATGACTTACAAGGCAGCTGTAGATCTTAGCCACTTTTTAAAA
GAAAAGGGGGGACTGGAAGGGCTAATTCACTCCCAACGAAGACAAGATCTGCTTTTTGCTTGTACTGGGT
CTCTCTGGTTAGACCAGATCTGAGCCTGGGAGCTCTCTGGCTAACTAGGGAACCCACTGCTTAAGCCTCA
ATAAAGCTTGCCTTGAGTGCTTCAAGTAGTGTGTGCCCGTCTGTTGTGTGACTCTGGTAACTAGAGATCC
CTCAGACCCTTTTAGTCAGTGTGGAAAATCTCTAGCAGTAGTAGTTCATGTCATCTTATTATTCAGTATT
TATAACTTGCAAAGAAATGAATATCAGAGAGTGAGAGGAACTTGTTTATTGCAGCTTATAATGGTTACAA
ATAAAGCAATAGCATCACAAATTTCACAAATAAAGCATTTTTTTCACTGCATTCTAGTTGTGGTTTGTCC
AAACTCATCAATGTATCTTATCATGTCTGGCTCTAGCTATCCCGCCCCTAACTCCGCCCATCCCGCCCCT
AACTCCGCCCAGTTCCGCCCATTCTCCGCCCCATGGCTGACTAATTTTTTTTATTTATGCAGAGGCCGAG
GCCGCCTCGGCCTCTGAGCTATTCCAGAAGTAGTGAGGAGGCTTTTTTGGAGGCCTAGGGACGTACCCAA
TTCGCCCTATAGTGAGTCGTATTACGCGCGCTCACTGGCCGTCGTTTTACAACGTCGTGACTGGGAAAAC
CCTGGCGTTACCCAACTTAATCGCCTTGCAGCACATCCCCCTTTCGCCAGCTGGCGTAATAGCGAAGAGG
CCCGCACCGATCGCCCTTCCCAACAGTTGCGCAGCCTGAATGGCGAATGGG
[124 nt withheld, positions 9012-9135]
C
[91 nt withheld, positions 9137-9227]
A
[49 nt withheld, positions 9229-9277]
CCTTTGACGTTGGAGTCCACGTTCTTT
[37 nt withheld, positions 9305-9341]
ACCCTATCTCGGTCTATTCTTTTGATTTATAAGGGATTTTGCCGATTTCGGCCTATTGGTTAAAAAATGA
GCTGATTTAACAAAAATTTAACGCGAATTTTAACAAAATATTAACGCTTACAATTTAGGTGGCACTTTTC
GGGGAAATGTGCGCGGAACCCCTATTTGTTTATTTTTCTAAATACATTCAAATATGTATCCGCTCATGAG
ACAATAACCCTGATAAATGCTTCAATAATATTGAAAAAGGAAGAGTATGAGTATTCAACATTTCCGTGTC
GCCCTTATTCCCTTTTTTGCGGCATTTTGCCTTCCTGTTTTTGCTCACCCAGAAACGCTGGTGAAAGTAA
AAGATGCTGAAGATCAGTTGGGTGCACGAGTGGGTTACATCGAACTGGATCTCAACAGCGGTAAGATCCT
TGAGAGTTTTCGCCCCGAAGAACGTTTTCCAATGATGAGCACTTTTAAAGTTCTGCTATGTGGCGCGGTA
TTATCCCGTATTGACGCCGGGCAAGAGCAACTCGGTCGCCGCATACACTATTCTCAGAATGACTTGGTTG
AGTACTCACCAGTCACAGAAAAGCATCTTACGGATGGCATGACAGTAAGAGAATTATGCAGTGCTGCCAT
AACCATGAGTGATAACACTGCGGCCAACTTACTTCTGACAACGATCGGAGGACCGAAGGAGCTAACCGCT
TTTTTGCACAACATGGGGGATCATGTAACTCGCCTTGATCGTTGGGAACCGGAGCTGAATGAAGCCATAC
CAAACGACGAGCGTGACACCACGATGCCTGTAGCAATGGCAACAACGTTGCGCAAACTATTAACTGGCGA
ACTACTTACTCTAGCTTCCCGGCAACAATTAATAGACTGGATGGAGGCGGATAAAGTTGCAGGACCACTT
CTGCGCTCGGCCCTTCCGGCTGGCTGGTTTATTGCTGATAAATCTGGAGCCGGTGAGCGTGGGTCTCGCG
GTATCATTGCAGCACTGGGGCCAGATGGTAAGCCCTCCCGTATCGTAGTTATCTACACGACGGGGAGTCA
GGCAACTATGGATGAACGAAATAGACAGATCGCTGAGATAGGTGCCTCACTGATTAAGCATTGGTAACTG
TCAGACCAAGTTTACTCATATATACTTTAGATTGATTTAAAACTTCATTTTTAATTTAAAAGGATCTAGG
TGAAGATCCTTTTTGATAATCTCATGACCAAAATCCCTTAACGTGAGTTTTCGTTCCACTGAGCGTCAGA
CCCCGTAGAAAAGATCAAAGGATCTTCTTGAGATCCTTTTTTTCTGCGCGTAATCTGCTGCTTGCAAACA
AAAAAACCACCGCTACCAGCGGTGGTTTGTTTGCCGGATCAAGAGCTACCAACTCTTTTTCCGAAGGTAA
CTGGCTTCAGCAGAGCGCAGATACCAAATACTGTTCTTCTAGTGTAGCCGTAGTTAGGCCACCACTTCAA
GAACTCTGTAGCACCGCCTACATACCTCGCTCTGCTAATCCTGTTACCAGTGGCTGCTGCCAGTGGCGAT
AAGTCGTGTCTTACCGGGTTGGACTCAAGACGATAGTTACCGGATAAGGCGCAGCGGTCGGGCTGAACGG
GGGGTTCGTGCACACAGCCCAGCTTGGAGCGAACGACCTACACCGAACTGAGATACCTACAGCGTGAGCT
ATGAGAAAGCGCCACGCTTCCCGAAGGGAGAAAGGCGGACAGGTATCCGGTAAGCGGCAGGGTCGGAACA
GGAGAGCGCACGAGGGAGCTTCCAGGGGGAAACGCCTGGTATCTTTATAGTCCTGTCGGGTTTCGCCACC
TCTGACTTGAGCGTCGATTTTTGTGATGCTCGTCAGGGGGGCGGAGCCTATGGAAAAACGCCAGCAACGC
GGCCTTTTTACGGTTCCTGGCCTTTTGCTGGCCTTTTGCTCACATGTTCTTTCCTGCGTTATCCCCTGAT
TCTGTGGATAACCGTATTACCGCCTTTGAGTGAGCTGATACCGCTCGCCGCAGCCGAACGACCGAGCGCA
GCGAGTCAGTGAGCGAGGAAGCGGAAG
Features (pLannotate 1.2.2; 29 found; start..end, strand, type, name):
      2..94      +  CDS            lacI (fragment): lac repressor; lacI; The lac repressor binds to the lac operator to inhibit transcription in E. coli. This inhibition can be relieved by adding lactose or isopropyl-β-D-thiogalactopyranoside (IPTG).
    107..128     +  protein_bind   CAP binding site: CAP binding activates transcription in the presence of cAMP. E. coli catabolite activator protein
    143..173     +  promoter       lac promoter: promoter for the E. coli lac operon
    177..199     +  protein_bind   lac operator (fragment): The lac repressor binds to the lac operator to inhibit transcription in E. coli. This inhibition can be relieved by adding lactose or isopropyl-β-D-thiogalactopyranoside (IPTG). lac repressor encoded by lacI
    242..260     +  promoter       T3 promoter: promoter for bacteriophage T3 RNA polymerase
    288..514     +  promoter       RSV promoter: Rous sarcoma virus enhancer/promoter
    515..695     +  LTR            5' LTR (truncated): truncated 5' long terminal repeat (LTR) from HIV-1
    742..867     +  misc_feature   HIV-1 Ψ: packaging signal of human immunodeficiency virus type 1
    851..1214    +  CDS            HIV-1 gag (fragment): gag protein from human immunodeficiency virus 1; gag
   1360..1593    +  misc_feature   RRE: The Rev response element (RRE) of HIV-1 allows for Rev-dependent mRNA export from the nucleus to the cytoplasm.
   1970..2070    +  CDS            Rev (fragment): human immunodeficiency virus 1 (HIV-1) Rev protein; rev; enhances nuclear export of unspliced and incompletely spliced viral mRNAs
   2120..2303    +  promoter       U6 promoter (fragment): RNA polymerase III promoter for human U6 snRNA
   2294..2428    +  enhancer       CMV enhancer (fragment): human cytomegalovirus immediate early enhancer; contains an 18-bp deletion relative to the standard CMV enhancer
   2429..2632    +  promoter       CMV promoter: human cytomegalovirus (CMV) immediate early promoter
   2673..2696    +  CDS            3xFLAG (fragment): three tandem FLAG® epitope tags, followed by an enterokinase cleavage site
   2721..6725    +  CDS            RPTOR: RPTOR_HUMAN - Also known as KIAA1303, RAPTOR. Experimental evidence at protein level: Swiss-Prot protein existence level 1. Involved in the control of the mammalian target of rapamycin complex 1 (mTORC1) activity which regulates cell growth and survival, and autophagy in response to nutrient and hormonal signals; functions as a scaffold for recruiting mTORC1 substrates. mTORC1 is activated in response to growth factors or amino acids. Growth factor-stimulated mTORC1 activation involves a AKT1-mediated phosphorylation of TSC1- TSC2, which leads to the activation of the RHEB GTPase that potently
   6779..6896    +  misc_feature   cPPT/CTS: central polypurine tract and central termination sequence of HIV-1
   6945..7455    +  promoter       hPGK promoter: human phosphoglycerate kinase 1 promoter
   7477..8076    +  CDS            PuroR: puromycin N-acetyltransferase; pac from Streptomyces alboniger; confers resistance to puromycin
   8119..8202    +  CDS            nef (fragment): NEF_HV1Z2 - Experimental evidence at protein level: Swiss-Prot protein existence level 1. Extracellular Nef protein targets CD4(+) T-lymphocytes for apoptosis by interacting with CXCR4 surface receptors. From Human immunodeficiency virus type 1 group M subtype D (isolate Z2/CDC-Z34) (HIV-1).
   8204..8437    +  LTR            3' LTR (ΔU3): self-inactivating 3' long terminal repeat (LTR) from HIV-1
   8509..8630    +  polyA_signal   SV40 poly(A) signal: SV40 polyadenylation signal
   8670..8805    +  rep_origin     SV40 ori: SV40 origin of replication
   8826..8844    -  promoter       T7 promoter: promoter for bacteriophage T7 RNA polymerase
   8852..9007    +  CDS            lacZα (fragment): LacZα fragment of β-galactosidase; lacZ fragment
   9012..9440    +  rep_origin     f1 ori (sequence partly withheld): f1 bacteriophage origin of replication; arrow indicates direction of (+) strand synthesis
   9493..9597    +  promoter       AmpR promoter: bla
   9598..10458   +  CDS            AmpR: β-lactamase; bla; confers resistance to ampicillin, carbenicillin, and related antibiotics
  10629..11217   +  rep_origin     ori: high-copy-number ColE1/pMB1/pBR322/pUC origin of replication
