[The description below was written by a language model from this plasmid's Addgene catalogue record and pLannotate feature annotations shown in this document.]
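Description:
pLJM1 Flag Raptor is a lentiviral mammalian expression plasmid built on the pLJM1 backbone and carrying human raptor (RPTOR), the scaffold subunit of mTORC1 that recruits substrates to the complex. The sequenced record is about 11.4 kb. In bacteria it is maintained through a high-copy ColE1/pUC-type origin and selected with ampicillin via the β-lactamase gene. An f1 origin, an SV40 origin and remnants of lac/lacZα cloning-vector sequence are also annotated. Recombination-reduced E. coli strains are recommended for propagation, as is usual for LTR-containing plasmids.

The transfer cassette has a third-generation, self-inactivating layout. An RSV promoter fused to a truncated HIV-1 5' LTR drives genomic RNA production in packaging cells. It is followed by the Ψ packaging signal with a partial gag sequence, the Rev response element for Rev-dependent nuclear export, a cPPT/CTS element, and a ΔU3 3' LTR that disables LTR promoter activity after integration. An SV40 polyadenylation signal lies downstream of the 3' LTR.

Within the provirus, a CMV promoter with a partial CMV enhancer drives the raptor open reading frame, which was cloned between AgeI and BstBI with an N-terminal Flag epitope. The annotation software scores this tag as a fragment of 3xFLAG, which fits a single Flag unit. A residual U6 promoter fragment sits just upstream of the CMV element. Downstream, a human PGK promoter drives puromycin N-acetyltransferase, allowing selection of transduced cells. The construct is suited to stable expression of epitope-tagged raptor for immunoprecipitation, detection or localization. It was deposited with a study of how the Ragulator-Rag complex recruits mTORC1 to the lysosomal surface during amino acid signalling.
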