Addgene plasmid #26633: pLJM1 Flag Raptor
Depositing lab: David Sabatini. Depositing organization: Whitehead Institute for Biomedical Research. Publication: Ragulator-Rag complex targets mTORC1 to the lysosomal surface and is necessary for its activation by amino acids. Sancak Y, Bar-Peled L, Zoncu R, Markhard AL, Nada S, Sabatini DM. Cell. 2010 Apr 16. 141(2):290-303. 10.1016/j.cell.2010.02.024 PubMed 20381137.
Backbone
  Vector backbone: pLJM1
  Backbone manufacturer: Available at Addgene (#19319)
  Backbone size w/o insert (bp): 7400
  Vector type: Mammalian Expression, Lentiviral
  Selectable markers: Puromycin
Growth in bacteria
  Bacterial resistance: Ampicillin, 100 μg/mL
  Growth temperature: 37°C
  Growth strain: Stbl3
  Growth instructions: Grow in XL10Gold or Stbl3 cells to decrease recombination. Growing the cultures at 30C rather than 37 and in SOC sometimes helps with yield.
  Copy number: Unknown
Gene/Insert
  Gene/Insert name: raptor
  Species: H. sapiens (human)
  Entrez Gene: RPTOR (a.k.a. KOG1, Mip1)
  Tag / fusion protein: Flag (N terminal on insert)
  Cloning method: Restriction Enzyme; 5′ cloning site AgeI (not destroyed); 3′ cloning site BstBI (not destroyed)
  Sequencing primers: 5′ CMV-F
Terms and licenses: Academic/Nonprofit Terms; Industry Terms: Not Available to Industry
How to cite: pLJM1 Flag Raptor was a gift from David Sabatini (Addgene plasmid # 26633 ; http://n2t.net/addgene:26633 ; RRID:Addgene_26633)
