>Addgene plasmid #26633 | pLJM1 Flag Raptor | addgene partial sequence | sequence record 104271 | CMV-F 5'-CGCAAATGGGCGGTAGGCGTG-3'
GTCAGATCCGCTAGCGCTACCGGTATGGACTACAAGGATGACGATGACAAGGGTGGTGGTGGTGGTGCGT
CGACTATGGAGTCCGAAATGCTGCAATCGCCTCTTCTGGGCCTGGGGGAGGAAGATGAGGCTGATCTTAC
AGACTGGAACCTACCTTTGGCTTTTATGAAAAAGAGGCACTGTGAGAAAATTGAAGGCTCCAAATCCTTA
GCTCAGAGCTGGAGGATGAAGGATCGGATGAAGACAGTCAGTGTTGCCTTAGTTTTGTGCCTGAATGTTG
GTGTGGACCCTCCCGATGTGGTGAAGACCACGCCCTGTGCACGCTTGGAATGCTGGATCGATCCTCTGTC
GATGGGTCCTCAGAAAGCTCTGGAAACCATCGGTGCAAATTTACAGAAGCAGTACGAGAACTGGCAGCCA
AGGGCCCGGTACAAGCAGAGCCTTGACCCAACTGTGGATGAAGTCAAGAAGCTCTGCACGTCCTTACGTC
GCAACGCCAAGGAGGAGCGAGTCCTCTTTCACTACAATGGCCACGGGGTGCCCCGGCCCACAGTCAACGG
GGAGGTCTGGGTCTTCAACAAGAACTACACGCAGTACATCCCTCTGTCCATATATGACCTGCAGACGTGG
ATGGGCAGCCCGTCGATCTTCGTCTACGACTGCTCC
