>Addgene plasmid #26633 | pLJM1 Flag Raptor | addgene partial sequence | sequence record 104272 | pLJM1-3 5'-GACGTGAAGAATGTGCGAGA-3'
AGAGCAGCCGCGTCCCTGCGCAAACCCAGGGCTGCCTTGGAAAAGGCGCAACCCCAACCCCCTCGAGCCG
CGGCCAAAGTGGATCTCTGCTGTCCCTGTAATAAACCCGAAAATTTTGAATTTTTGTAATTTGTTTTTGT
AATTCTTTAGTTTGTATGTCTGTTGCTATTATGTCTACTATTCTTTCCCCTGCACTGTACCCCCCAATCC
CCCCTTTTCTTTTAAAATTGTGGATGAATACTGCCATTTGTCTCGAGGTCGAGAATTCGAAGATATCCTA
TCTGACACGCTTCTCCACCGAGTACACGGAGATGTAGTAGTCGTTGCTTCCCACGGCCAGGTGAGGCCAG
TGCGGGTGGAAGGCCAGGCAGCTGATGGCGCCGACCCGCTGGCCCATGAAGCCGTCGTAGTACTTGATGT
TGTTGATGAGCTCTCCGCTGCTGTTGTAGATGGCGGTGAACTGATTGACGGAGCCACATGCGATCAGGTC
CGCCTGGGGGTGGATGTCCAGGGCCGTCAGCCCCTTCACGATCTGAAGCACATTTACCGACTCAGGCATC
CGGGGATCAAAGATGCGCACATCTCCATTGACGCTCACACTCACGATGTGGCCGTCGGGACGCTTCTGCA
